Addgene plasmid #230227: AiP12681 - pAAV-AiE0565h-minBG-SYFP2-WPRE3-BGHpA (Alias: CN2681)
Purpose: AiE0565h is an enhancer sequence, designed to drive AAV-mediated transgene expression in specific populations of brain cells
Depositing lab: Allen Institute for Brain Science & Boaz Levi. Depositing organization: Allen Institute. Publication: A suite of enhancer AAVs and transgenic mouse lines for genetic access to cortical cell types. Ben-Simon Y, Hooper M, Narayan S, Daigle TL, Dwivedi D, Way SW, Oster A, Stafford DA, Mich JK, Taormina MJ, Martinez RA, Opitz-Araya X, Roth JR, Alexander JR, Allen S, Amster A, Arbuckle J, Ayala A, Baker PM, Bakken TE, Barcelli T, Barta S, Bendrick J, Bertagnolli D, Bielstein C, Bishwakarma P, Bowlus J, Boyer G, Brouner K, Casian B, Casper T, Chakka AB, Chakrabarty R, Chance RK, Chavan S, Clark M, Colbert K, Collman F, Daniel S, Departee M, DiValentin P, Donadio N, Dotson N, Egdorf T, Fliss T, Gabitto M, Garcia J, Gary A, Gasperini M, Gloe J, Goldy J, Gore BB, Graybuck L, Greisman N, Haeseleer F, Halterman C, Haradon Z, Hastings SD, Helback O, Ho W, Hockemeyer D, Huang C, Huff S, Hunker A, Johansen N, Jones D, Juneau Z, Kalmbach B, Kannan M, Khem S, Kussick E, Kutsal R, Larsen R, Lee C, Lee AY, Leibly M, Lenz GH, Li S, Liang E, Lusk N, Madigan Z, Malloy J, Malone J, McCue R, Melchor J, Mollenkopf T, Moosman S, Morin E, Newman D, Ng L, Ngo K, Omstead V, Otto S, Oyama A, Pena N, Pham T, Phillips E, Pom CA, Potekhina L, Ransford S, Ray PL, Rette D, Reynoldson C, Rimorin C, Rocha D, Ruiz A, Sanchez REA, Sawyer L, Sedeno-Cortes A, Sevigny JP, Shapovalova N, Shepard N, Shulga L, Sigler AR, Siverts L, Soliman S, Somasundaram S, Staats B, Stewart K, Szelenyi E, Tieu M, Trader C, Tran A, van Velthoven CTJ, Walker M, Wang Y, Weed N, Wirthlin M, Wood T, Wynalda B, Yao Z, Zhou T, Ariza J, Dee N, Reding M, Ronellenfitch K, Mufti S, Sunkin SM, Smith KA, Esposito L, Waters J, Thyagarajan B, Yao S, Lein ES, Zeng H, Levi BP, Ngai J, Ting JT, Tasic B. Cell. 2025 May 16:S0092-8674(25)00513-6. doi: 10.1016/j.cell.2025.05.002. PubMed 40403729.
Backbone
  Vector backbone: pAAV2
  Vector type: AAV
Growth in bacteria
  Bacterial resistance: Ampicillin, 100 μg/mL
  Growth temperature: 37°C
  Growth strain: NEB Stable
  Copy number: High Copy
Gene/Insert
  Gene/Insert name: SYFP2
  Species: Synthetic
  Promoter: minBG
  Cloning method: Gibson Cloning
Terms and licenses: Academic/Nonprofit Terms; Industry Terms: Not Available to Industry
How to cite: AiP12681 - pAAV-AiE0565h-minBG-SYFP2-WPRE3-BGHpA (Alias: CN2681) was a gift from Allen Institute for Brain Science & Boaz Levi (Addgene plasmid # 230227 ; http://n2t.net/addgene:230227 ; RRID:Addgene_230227)
