[The description below was written by a language model from this plasmid's Addgene catalogue record and pLannotate feature annotations shown in this document.]
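Description:
AiP12681 - pAAV-AiE0565h-minBG-SYFP2-WPRE3-BGHpA (alias CN2681) is a 4,663 nt AAV transfer plasmid built on a pAAV2 backbone. It is intended for packaging recombinant adeno-associated virus that reports the activity of a candidate brain enhancer. In bacteria it is maintained through a high-copy ColE1/pUC-type origin and selected with ampicillin via the bla gene and its native promoter. An f1 phage origin and short remnants of pBR322 rop and bom sequences are also annotated in the backbone. The viral genome is bounded by AAV2 inverted terminal repeats, which supply the cis signals for replication and encapsidation. One ITR is annotated intact, while the other appears only as two short fragments, a common result for these repeat-rich, structured regions in sequencing and automated annotation.

The payload is a single expression cassette. The enhancer AiE0565h sits upstream of minBG, which from its name is presumably a minimal beta-globin promoter. Such a minimal promoter has little activity on its own, so transcription depends on the enhancer and should follow its cell-type specificity. The cassette drives SYFP2, a rapidly maturing monomeric yellow fluorescent protein derived from Aequorea victoria. This is followed by WPRE3, a shortened woodchuck hepatitis virus posttranscriptional element (annotated as two WPRE fragments) that boosts transcript expression, and by the bovine growth hormone polyadenylation signal.

Neither the enhancer nor minBG is annotated in the feature table. A short match to human SART3 lies in the region upstream of SYFP2 and may simply reflect genomic sequence within the enhancer. The record does not say which brain cell populations AiE0565h targets. It states only that the enhancer is designed to drive AAV-mediated transgene expression in specific brain cell populations, as part of a collection of enhancer AAVs for genetic access to cortical cell types.
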