Features (pLannotate 1.2.2; 15 found; start..end, strand, type, name):
    101..128     -  repeat_region  AAV2 ITR (fragment): inverted terminal repeat of adeno-associated virus serotype 2 inverted
    157..184     -  repeat_region  AAV2 ITR (fragment): inverted terminal repeat of adeno-associated virus serotype 2 inverted
    257..845     -  rep_origin     ori: high-copy-number ColE1/pMB1/pBR322/pUC origin of replication
   1016..1876    -  CDS            AmpR: β-lactamase; bla; confers resistance to ampicillin, carbenicillin, and related antibiotics
   1877..1981    -  promoter       AmpR promoter: bla
   2076..2111    +  CDS            rop (fragment): Rop protein, which maintains plasmids at low copy number; rop
   2213..2262    +  misc_feature   bom (fragment): basis of mobility region from pBR322
   2263..2718    -  rep_origin     f1 ori (sequence partly withheld): f1 bacteriophage origin of replication; arrow indicates direction of (+) strand synthesis
   2737..2788    +  misc_feature   bom (fragment): basis of mobility region from pBR322
   2793..2933    -  repeat_region  AAV2 ITR: inverted terminal repeat of adeno-associated virus serotype 2 inverted
   3051..3162    -  polyA_signal   bGH poly(A) signal: bovine growth hormone polyadenylation signal
   3179..3259    -  misc_feature   WPRE (fragment): woodchuck hepatitis virus posttranscriptional regulatory element
   3265..3422    -  misc_feature   WPRE (fragment): woodchuck hepatitis virus posttranscriptional regulatory element
   3462..4178    -  CDS            SYFP2: SYFP2 is a basic (constitutively fluorescent) yellow fluorescent protein published in 2006, derived from Aequorea victoria. It is reported to be a very rapidly-maturing monomer with moderate acid sensitivity.
   4438..4569    +  CDS            SART3 (fragment): SART3_HUMAN - Also known as KIAA0156 From Homo sapiens (Human).
>Addgene plasmid #230227 | AiP12681 - pAAV-AiE0565h-minBG-SYFP2-WPRE3-BGHpA (Alias: CN2681) | addgene full sequence | sequence record 470498 | Addgene NGS Result
AGATTTAAGTTGAGTTGTCTTATCATTGTCTTTGGTCTTTAATTGAGGAAGACGCGTGCGGCCGCAGGAA
CCCCTAGTGATGGAGTTGGCCACTCCCTCTCTGCGCGCTCGCTCGCTCACTGAGGCCGGGCGACCAAAGG
TCGCCCGACGCCCGGGCGGCCTCAGTGAGCGAGCGAGCGCGCAGCTGCCTGCAGGACATGTGAGCAAAAG
GCCAGCAAAAGGCCAGGAACCGTAAAAAGGCCGCGTTGCTGGCGTTTTTCCATAGGCTCCGCCCCCCTGA
CGAGCATCACAAAAATCGACGCTCAAGTCAGAGGTGGCGAAACCCGACAGGACTATAAAGATACCAGGCG
TTTCCCCCTGGAAGCTCCCTCGTGCGCTCTCCTGTTCCGACCCTGCCGCTTACCGGATACCTGTCCGCCT
TTCTCCCTTCGGGAAGCGTGGCGCTTTCTCATAGCTCACGCTGTAGGTATCTCAGTTCGGTGTAGGTCGT
TCGCTCCAAGCTGGGCTGTGTGCACGAACCCCCCGTTCAGCCCGACCGCTGCGCCTTATCCGGTAACTAT
CGTCTTGAGTCCAACCCGGTAAGACACGACTTATCGCCACTGGCAGCAGCCACTGGTAACAGGATTAGCA
GAGCGAGGTATGTAGGCGGTGCTACAGAGTTCTTGAAGTGGTGGCCTAACTACGGCTACACTAGAAGAAC
AGTATTTGGTATCTGCGCTCTGCTGAAGCCAGTTACCTTCGGAAAAAGAGTTGGTAGCTCTTGATCCGGC
AAACAAACCACCGCTGGTAGCGGTGGTTTTTTTGTTTGCAAGCAGCAGATTACGCGCAGAAAAAAAGGAT
CTCAAGAAGATCCTTTGATCTTTTCTACGGGGTCTGACGCTCAGTGGAACGAAAACTCACGTTAAGGGAT
TTTGGTCATGAGATTATCAAAAAGGATCTTCACCTAGATCCTTTTAAATTAAAAATGAAGTTTTAAATCA
ATCTAAAGTATATATGAGTAAACTTGGTCTGACAGTTACCAATGCTTAATCAGTGAGGCACCTATCTCAG
CGATCTGTCTATTTCGTTCATCCATAGTTGCCTGACTCCCCGTCGTGTAGATAACTACGATACGGGAGGG
CTTACCATCTGGCCCCAGTGCTGCAATGATACCGCGAGACCCACGCTCACCGGCTCCAGATTTATCAGCA
ATAAACCAGCCAGCCGGAAGGGCCGAGCGCAGAAGTGGTCCTGCAACTTTATCCGCCTCCATCCAGTCTA
TTAATTGTTGCCGGGAAGCTAGAGTAAGTAGTTCGCCAGTTAATAGTTTGCGCAACGTTGTTGCCATTGC
TACAGGCATCGTGGTGTCACGCTCGTCGTTTGGTATGGCTTCATTCAGCTCCGGTTCCCAACGATCAAGG
CGAGTTACATGATCCCCCATGTTGTGCAAAAAAGCGGTTAGCTCCTTCGGTCCTCCGATCGTTGTCAGAA
GTAAGTTGGCCGCAGTGTTATCACTCATGGTTATGGCAGCACTGCATAATTCTCTTACTGTCATGCCATC
CGTAAGATGCTTTTCTGTGACTGGTGAGTACTCAACCAAGTCATTCTGAGAATAGTGTATGCGGCGACCG
AGTTGCTCTTGCCCGGCGTCAATACGGGATAATACCGCGCCACATAGCAGAACTTTAAAAGTGCTCATCA
TTGGAAAACGTTCTTCGGGGCGAAAACTCTCAAGGATCTTACCGCTGTTGAGATCCAGTTCGATGTAACC
CACTCGTGCACCCAACTGATCTTCAGCATCTTTTACTTTCACCAGCGTTTCTGGGTGAGCAAAAACAGGA
AGGCAAAATGCCGCAAAAAAGGGAATAAGGGCGACACGGAAATGTTGAATACTCATACTCTTCCTTTTTC
AATATTATTGAAGCATTTATCAGGGTTATTGTCTCATGAGCGGATACATATTTGAATGTATTTAGAAAAA
TAAACAAATAGGGGTTCCGCGCACATTTCCCCGAAAAGTGCCACCTGACGTCTAAGAAACCATTATTATC
ATGACATTAACCTATAAAAATAGGCGTATCACGAGGCCCTTTCGTCTCGCGCGTTTCGGTGATGACGGTG
AAAACCTCTGACACATGCAGCTCCCGGAGACGGTCACAGCTTGTCTGTAAGCGGATGCCGGGAGCAGACA
AGCCCGTCAGGGCGCGTCAGCGGGTGTTGGCGGGTGTCGGGGCTGGCTTAACTATGCGGCATCAGAGCAG
ATTGTACTGAGAGTGCACCATAAAATTGTAAACGTTAATATTTTGTTAAAATTCGCGTTAAATTTTTGTT
AAATCAGCTCATTTTTTAACCAATAGACCGAAATCGGCAAAATCCCTTATAAATCAAAAGAATAGCCCGA
GATAGAGT
[37 nt withheld, positions 2389-2425]
AAAGAACGTGGACTCCAACGTCAAAGG
[141 nt withheld, positions 2453-2593]
G
[46 nt withheld, positions 2595-2640]
A
[95 nt withheld, positions 2642-2736]
TATGCGGTGTGAAATACCGCACAGATGCGTAAGGAGAAAATACCGCATCAGGCGCCCCTGCAGGCAGCTG
CGCGCTCGCTCGCTCACTGAGGCCGCCCGGGCAAAGCCCGGGCGTCGGGCGACCTTTGGTCGCCCGGCCT
CAGTGAGCGAGCGAGCGCGCAGAGAGGGAGTGGCCAACTCCATCACTAGGGGTTCCTGCGGCCGCTCGGT
CCGCACGTGAGATCTCATGCCTGCTATTGTCTTCCCAATCCTCCCCCTTGCTGTCCTGCCCCACCCCACC
CCCCAGAATAGAATGACACCTACTCAGACAATGCGATGCAATTTCCTCATTTTATTAGGAAAGGACAGTG
GGAGTGGCACCTTCCAGGGTCAAGGAAGGCACGGGGGAGGGGCAAACAACAGATGGCTGGCAACTAGAAG
GCACAGTCGAAGATCTCTCGAGCCACGGAATTGTCAGTGCCCAACAGCCGAGCCCCTGTCCAGCAGCGGG
CAAGGCAGGCGGCGATGAGTTCCGCCGTGGCAAGAACTAACCAGGATTTATACAAGGAGGAGAAAATGAA
AGCCATACGGGAAGCAATAGCATGATACAAAGGCATTAAAGCAGCGTATCCACATAGCGTAAAAGGAGCA
ACATAGTTAAGAATACCAGTCAATCTTTCACAAATTTTGTAATCCAGAGGTTGATTATGATATCGAATTC
GCGGCCGCGGCGCGCCGTCGACTTACTTGTACAGCTCGTCCATGCCGAGAGTGATCCCGGCGGCGGTCAC
GAACTCCAGCAGGACCATGTGATCGCGCTTCTCGTTGGGGTCTTTGCTCAGCTTGGACTGGTAGCTCAGG
TAGTGGTTGTCGGGCAGCAGCACGGGGCCGTCGCCGATGGGGGTGTTCTGCTGGTAGTGGTCGGCGAGCT
GCACGCCGCCGTCCTCGATGTTGTGGCGGATCTTGAAGTTGGCCTTGATGCCGTTCTTCTGCTTGTCGGC
GGTGATATAGACGTTGTGGCTGTTGTAGTTGTACTCCAGCTTGTGCCCCAGGATGTTGCCGTCCTCCTTG
AAGTCGATGCCCTTCAGCTCGATGCGGTTCACCAGGGTGTCGCCCTCGAACTTCACCTCGGCGCGGGTCT
TGTAGTTGCCGTCGTCCTTGAAGAAGATGGTGCGCTCCTGGACGTAGCCTTCGGGCATGGCGGACTTGAA
GAAGTCGTGCTGCTTCATGTGGTCGGGGTAGCGGGCGAAGCACTGCACGCCGTAGCCCAGGGTGGTCACG
AGGGTGGGCCAGGGCACGGGCAGCTTGCCGGTGGTGCAGATCAGCTTCAGGGTCAGCTTGCCGTAGGTGG
CATCGCCCTCGCCCTCGCCGGACACGCTGAACTTGTGGCCGTTTACGTCGCCGTCCAGCTCGACCAGGAT
GGGCACCACCCCGGTGAACAGCTCCTCGCCCTTGCTCACCATGGTGGCGACCGGTAGCGCTAGCTTCGAA
AGATCTGGATCCCAGAAGCAAATGTAAGCAATAGATGGCTCTGCCCTGACTTTTATGCCCAGCCCGAGCT
CACCTCCTATGTGCTTAGTTCAGGTTTTAAGAAGTGAATTTCTGGAAACAACGCCAGGTTGTGTAAGATG
GATGAAACGTTTGCATGCTGATGTCTCTTGGTAAAGTCCCTGCGCTTAGCCTACCCTTTGGTATTAATGC
GGGAAGTATTTTTGTCTCGTAGAGCTCTGGCTGGAGTGGCTGCATGACGAGATCAGCATGGCCCAGGATG
GCCTGGACAGAGAGCACGTGTATGACCTCTTTGAGAAAGCCGTGAAGGATTACATTTGTAAGTTCCCGTG
GACTTTTTTTGGATATCTGGCAATGTCATATATATCAGTCTGCTGTTGAGGACTGTATTATGAGATGTTG
CTACCCAGAAAAGGGAACGTTAGTTTCACAATTAGCA
